>Addgene plasmid #55992 | mPlum-Palladin-C-7 | addgene full sequence | sequence record 379417 | Addgene NGS Result
CGTTACATAACTTACGGTAAATGGCCCGCCTGGCTGACCGCCCAACGACCCCCGCCCATTGACGTCAATA
ATGACGTATGTTCCCATAGTAACGCCAATAGGGACTTTCCATTGACGTCAATGGGTGGAGTATTTACGGT
AAACTGCCCACTTGGCAGTACATCAAGTGTATCATATGCCAAGTACGCCCCCTATTGACGTCAATGACGG
TAAATGGCCCGCCTGGCATTATGCCCAGTACATGACCTTATGGGACTTTCCTACTTGGCAGTACATCTAC
GTATTAGTCATCGCTATTACCATGGTGATGCGGTTTTGGCAGTACATCAATGGGCGTGGATAGCGGTTTG
ACTCACGGGGATTTCCAAGTCTCCACCCCATTGACGTCAATGGGAGTTTGTTTTGGCACCAAAATCAACG
GGACTTTCCAAAATGTCGTAACAACTCCGCCCCATTGACGCAAATGGGCGGTAGGCGTGTACGGTGGGAG
GTCTATATAAGCAGAGCTGGTTTAGTGAACCGTCAGATCCGCTAGCGCTACCGGTGGCTACCATGGTGAG
CAAGGGCGAGGAGGTCATCAAGGAGTTCATGCGCTTCAAGGAGCACATGGAGGGCTCCGTGAACGGCCAC
GAGTTCGAGATCGAGGGCGAGGGCGAGGGCCGCCCCTACGAGGGCACCCAGACCGCCAGGCTGAAGGTGA
CCAAGGGTGGCCCCCTGCCCTTCGCCTGGGACATCCTGTCCCCTCAGATCATGTACGGCTCCAAGGCCTA
CGTGAAGCACCCCGCCGACATCCCCGACTACTTGAAGCTGTCCTTCCCCGAGGGCTTCAAGTGGGAGCGC
GTGATGAACTTCGAGGACGGCGGCGTGGTGACCGTGACCCAGGACTCCTCCCTGCAGGACGGCGAGTTCA
TCTACAAGGTGAAGGTGCGCGGCACCAACTTCCCCTCCGACGGCCCCGTAATGCAGAAGAAGACCATGGG
CTGGGAGGCCTCCTCCGAGCGGATGTACCCCGAGGACGGCGCCCTGAAGGGCGAGATGAAGATGAGGCTG
AGGCTGAAGGACGGCGGCCACTACGACGCCGAGGTCAAGACCACCTACATGGCCAAGAAGCCCGTGCAGC
TGCCCGGCGCCTACAAGACCGACATCAAGCTGGACATCACCTCCCACAACGAGGACTACACCATCGTGGA
ACAGTACGAGCGCGCCGAGGGCCGCCACTCCACCGGCGCCTCCGGACTCAGATCTCGAGTGAGCGCTCTG
GCCTCCCGCGCTACCGCCATGCAGTCCTCCGGCTCCTTCAACTACGCGCGCCCTAAGCAGTTCATCGCGG
CGCAGAACCTGGGTCCCGCATCGGGGCTGCCCACGCCAACCTCCAGCCCCAGCTCCTCCAGCTTGCCGTC
ACCATTGTCCCCCACGCCCAGGCCCTTCGGCCGCGCGCCCGGGCCGCCCTTCGTGGAACCCGAGGCCATG
TGGGGCCCGTCCTCGCCCTCGCCGCCACCGCCGCCACCTCCGGTCTTCAGCCCCTCTGCAGCCTACCCGG
TGCCCGACGTGTTCCCACTGCCACCGCCGCCGCCACCGCTACCTAGCTCCACCTCACACTGCGCCTCGCC
CGCCCGCTTCGGCCCCAGCCAGACGCCCGCAGCCTTCCTCAGCGCCCTGCTGCCCTCTCAGCCACCGCCT
GTCGCTGTCAACGCCCTGGGGCTGCCCAAGGGAGTCACCCCCGCGGGGTTCCCAAAGAAGTCCAGTAGAA
CTGCTAGAATTGCCTCTGATGAGGAGATTCAAGGCACAAAGGATGCTGTCATCCAAGACCTGGAACGGAA
GCTTCGCTTCAAGGAGGACCTTCTGAACAATGGCCAACCGAGGCTAACCTATGAGGAAAGAATGGCTCGC
CGCCTGCTTGGAGCCGACAGCGCAAACGTCTTCAACATCCAGGAGCCAGAGGAAACGGCAGCCAATCAGG
AGTACAAAGTCTCTAGCTGCGAGCAGAGGCTGATTAGCGAGATTGAATACAGGCTGGAGCGCTCCCCTGT
GGATGAGTCGGGAGACGAGGTGCAGGATCCAGATGTGCCTGTGGAGAACGCAACAGCTCCCTTCTTTGAG
ATGAAGCTGAAACACTACAAGATCTTTGAGGGGATGCCGGTGACTTTCACGTGTCGAGTGGCTGGGAATC
CAAAGCCAAAGATCTATTGGTTTAAAGATGGGAAGCAGATTTCTCCGAAGAGCGATCACTACACCATTCA
GAGAGACCTTGATGGGACCTGCTCTCTCCACACCACGGCCTCTACCCTAGACGACGATGGGAACTACACC
ATCATGGCTGCCAACCCTCAGGGTCGCGTCAGTTGTACAGGAAGGCTAATGGTACAGGCTGTCAACCAAA
GAGGCCGCAGTCCCCGCTCTCCCTCAGGCCATCCTCATGCCAGAAGGCCTCGCTCTCGATCACGGGACAG
TGGAGATGAAAACGAGCCCATTCAGGAGCGATTCTTCAGACCTCACTTCCTGCAGGCTCCTGGAGACCTG
ACCGTTCAGGAAGGCAAGCTCTGCAGGATGGACTGCAAGGTCAGTGGGTTACCAACCCCAGATCTCAGCT
GGCAACTAGACGGAAAGCCCATACGCCCCGACAGTGCTCACAAGATGCTGGTCCGTGAGAATGGGGTCCA
CTCCCTCATTATAGAGCCAGTCACGTCCCGGGACGCCGGCATCTACACATGTATTGCCACCAACAGAGCA
GGACAGAACTCGTTTAACCTGGAGCTTGTGGTTGCTGCTAAGGAAGCACACAAGGCCCCTGTGTTTATGG
AGAAGCTACAGAACACGGGGGTTGCTGATGGATACCCAGTGCGGCTAGAATGCCGTGTCTCCGGAGTGCC
GCCACCTCAGATATTTTGGAAGAAAGAAAATGAATCGCTCACTCATAGCACTGAGCGAGTAAGCATGCAC
CAGGATAATCATGGCTACATCTGCCTGCTCATCCAGGGAGCCACAAAGGAAGACGCTGGGTGGTACACTG
TGTCTGCCAAGAACGAAGCAGGCATTGTGTCCTGCACTGCCCGGCTGGATGTCTACACCCAGTGGCACCA
GCAGCCACAGACCACCAAGCCAAAAAAAGTACGGCCCTCGGCCAGTCGCTACGCAGCACTTTCGGACCAG
GGACTAGACATCAAAGCCGCTTTCCAACCTGAAGCCAGCCCATCTCACCTGACTCTGAACAGCGGCTTGG
TAGAAAGTGAAGACCTGTGAGAATTCTGCAGTCGACGGTACCGCGGGCCCGGGATCCACCGGATCTAGAT
AACTGATCATAATCAGCCATACCACATTTGTAGAGGTTTTACTTGCTTTAAAAAACCTCCCACACCTCCC
CCTGAACCTGAAACATAAAATGAATGCAATTGTTGTTGTTAACTTGTTTATTGCAGCTTATAATGGTTAC
AAATAAAGCAATAGCATCACAAATTTCACAAATAAAGCATTTTTTTCACTGCATTCTAGTTGTGGTTTGT
CCAAACTCATCAATGTATCTTAACGCGTAAATTGTAAGCGTTAATATTTTGTTAAAATTCGCGTTAAATT
TTTGTTAAATCAGCTCATTTTTTAACCAATAGGCCGAAATCGGCAAAATCCCTTATAAATCAAAAGAATA
GACCGAGATAGGGT
[37 nt withheld, positions 3655-3691]
AAAGAACGTGGACTCCAACGTCAAAGG
[49 nt withheld, positions 3719-3767]
T
[91 nt withheld, positions 3769-3859]
G
[124 nt withheld, positions 3861-3984]
CAGGTGGCACTTTTCGGGGAAATGTGCGCGGAACCCCTATTTGTTTATTTTTCTAAATACATTCAAATAT
GTATCCGCTCATGAGACAATAACCCTGATAAATGCTTCAATAATATTGAAAAAGGAAGAGTCCTGAGGCG
GAAAGAACCAGCTGTGGAATGTGTGTCAGTTAGGGTGTGGAAAGTCCCCAGGCTCCCCAGCAGGCAGAAG
TATGCAAAGCATGCATCTCAATTAGTCAGCAACCAGGTGTGGAAAGTCCCCAGGCTCCCCAGCAGGCAGA
AGTATGCAAAGCATGCATCTCAATTAGTCAGCAACCATAGTCCCGCCCCTAACTCCGCCCATCCCGCCCC
TAACTCCGCCCAGTTCCGCCCATTCTCCGCCCCATGGCTGACTAATTTTTTTTATTTATGCAGAGGCCGA
GGCCGCCTCGGCCTCTGAGCTATTCCAGAAGTAGTGAGGAGGCTTTTTTGGAGGCCTAGGCTTTTGCAAA
GATCGATCAAGAGACAGGATGAGGATCGTTTCGCATGATTGAACAAGATGGATTGCACGCAGGTTCTCCG
GCCGCTTGGGTGGAGAGGCTATTCGGCTATGACTGGGCACAACAGACAATCGGCTGCTCTGATGCCGCCG
TGTTCCGGCTGTCAGCGCAGGGGCGCCCGGTTCTTTTTGTCAAGACCGACCTGTCCGGTGCCCTGAATGA
ACTGCAAGACGAGGCAGCGCGGCTATCGTGGCTGGCCACGACGGGCGTTCCTTGCGCAGCTGTGCTCGAC
GTTGTCACTGAAGCGGGAAGGGACTGGCTGCTATTGGGCGAAGTGCCGGGGCAGGATCTCCTGTCATCTC
ACCTTGCTCCTGCCGAGAAAGTATCCATCATGGCTGATGCAATGCGGCGGCTGCATACGCTTGATCCGGC
TACCTGCCCATTCGACCACCAAGCGAAACATCGCATCGAGCGAGCACGTACTCGGATGGAAGCCGGTCTT
GTCGATCAGGATGATCTGGACGAAGAGCATCAGGGGCTCGCGCCAGCCGAACTGTTCGCCAGGCTCAAGG
CGAGCATGCCCGACGGCGAGGATCTCGTCGTGACCCATGGCGATGCCTGCTTGCCGAATATCATGGTGGA
AAATGGCCGCTTTTCTGGATTCATCGACTGTGGCCGGCTGGGTGTGGCGGACCGCTATCAGGACATAGCG
TTGGCTACCCGTGATATTGCTGAAGAGCTTGGCGGCGAATGGGCTGACCGCTTCCTCGTGCTTTACGGTA
TCGCCGCTCCCGATTCGCAGCGCATCGCCTTCTATCGCCTTCTTGACGAGTTCTTCTGAGCGGGACTCTG
GGGTTCGAAATGACCGACCAAGCGACGCCCAACCTGCCATCACGAGATTTCGATTCCACCGCCGCCTTCT
ATGAAAGGTTGGGCTTCGGAATCGTTTTCCGGGACGCCGGCTGGATGATCCTCCAGCGCGGGGATCTCAT
GCTGGAGTTCTTCGCCCACCCTAGGGGGAGGCTAACTGAAACACGGAAGGAGACAATACCGGAAGGAACC
CGCGCTATGACGGCAATAAAAAGACAGAATAAAACGCACGGTGTTGGGTCGTTTGTTCATAAACGCGGGG
TTCGGTCCCAGGGCTGGCACTCTGTCGATACCCCACCGAGACCCCATTGGGGCCAATACGCCCGCGTTTC
TTCCTTTTCCCCACCCCACCCCCCAAGTTCGGGTGAAGGCCCAGGGCTCGCAGCCAACGTCGGGGCGGCA
GGCCCTGCCATAGCCTCAGGTTACTCATATATACTTTAGATTGATTTAAAACTTCATTTTTAATTTAAAA
GGATCTAGGTGAAGATCCTTTTTGATAATCTCATGACCAAAATCCCTTAACGTGAGTTTTCGTTCCACTG
AGCGTCAGACCCCGTAGAAAAGATCAAAGGATCTTCTTGAGATCCTTTTTTTCTGCGCGTAATCTGCTGC
TTGCAAACAAAAAAACCACCGCTACCAGCGGTGGTTTGTTTGCCGGATCAAGAGCTACCAACTCTTTTTC
CGAAGGTAACTGGCTTCAGCAGAGCGCAGATACCAAATACTGTTCTTCTAGTGTAGCCGTAGTTAGGCCA
CCACTTCAAGAACTCTGTAGCACCGCCTACATACCTCGCTCTGCTAATCCTGTTACCAGTGGCTGCTGCC
AGTGGCGATAAGTCGTGTCTTACCGGGTTGGACTCAAGACGATAGTTACCGGATAAGGCGCAGCGGTCGG
GCTGAACGGGGGGTTCGTGCACACAGCCCAGCTTGGAGCGAACGACCTACACCGAACTGAGATACCTACA
GCGTGAGCTATGAGAAAGCGCCACGCTTCCCGAAGGGAGAAAGGCGGACAGGTATCCGGTAAGCGGCAGG
GTCGGAACAGGAGAGCGCACGAGGGAGCTTCCAGGGGGAAACGCCTGGTATCTTTATAGTCCTGTCGGGT
TTCGCCACCTCTGACTTGAGCGTCGATTTTTGTGATGCTCGTCAGGGGGGCGGAGCCTATGGAAAAACGC
CAGCAACGCGGCCTTTTTACGGTTCCTGGCCTTTTGCTGGCCTTTTGCTCACATGTTCTTTCCTGCGTTA
TCCCCTGATTCTGTGGATAACCGTATTACCGCCATGCATTAGTTATTAATAGTAATCAATTACGGGGTCA
TTAGTTCATAGCCCATATATGGAGTTCCG
Features (pLannotate 1.2.2; 17 found; start..end, strand, type, name):
      1..304     +  enhancer       CMV enhancer: human cytomegalovirus immediate early enhancer
    305..508     +  promoter       CMV promoter: human cytomegalovirus (CMV) immediate early promoter
    553..1230    +  CDS            mPlum: mPlum is a basic (constitutively fluorescent) red fluorescent protein published in 2004, derived from Discosoma sp.. It has low acid sensitivity.
   1231..1249    +  misc_feature   MCS (fragment): multiple cloning site
   1633..3066    +  CDS            Palld (fragment): PALLD_RAT - Experimental evidence at protein level: Swiss-Prot protein existence level 1. Cytoskeletal protein required for organization of normal actin cytoskeleton. Roles in establishing cell morphology, motility, cell adhesion and cell-extracellular matrix interactions in a variety of cell types. May function as a scaffolding molecule with the potential to influence both actin polymerization and the assembly of existing actin filaments into higher-order arrays. Binds to proteins that bind to either monomeric or filamentous actin. Localizes at sites where active actin remodeling takes place,
   3241..3277    +  misc_feature   MCS (fragment): multiple cloning site
   3294..3378    +  CDS            large T antigen (fragment): large T antigen from SV40 (simian virus 40)
   3401..3522    +  polyA_signal   SV40 poly(A) signal: SV40 polyadenylation signal
   3556..3984    -  rep_origin     f1 ori (sequence partly withheld): f1 bacteriophage origin of replication; arrow indicates direction of (+) strand synthesis
   4011..4115    +  promoter       AmpR promoter: bla
   4117..4474    +  promoter       SV40 promoter: SV40 enhancer and early promoter
   4509..5303    +  CDS            NeoR/KanR: aminoglycoside phosphotransferase from Tn5; aph(3')-II (or nptII); confers resistance to neomycin, kanamycin, and G418 (Geneticin®)
   5324..5476    +  CDS            ble (fragment): BLE_KLEPN - Experimental evidence at protein level: Swiss-Prot protein existence level 1. Binding protein with a strong affinity to the bleomycin family of antibiotics. Binds to CL990; an antimitotic-antibiotic compound. From Klebsiella pneumoniae.
   5535..5582    +  polyA_signal   HSV TK poly(A) signal: herpes simplex virus thymidine kinase polyadenylation signal (Cole and Stacy, 1985)
   5673..5689    -  polyA_signal   bGH poly(A) signal (fragment): bovine growth hormone polyadenylation signal
   5911..6499    +  rep_origin     ori: high-copy-number ColE1/pMB1/pBR322/pUC origin of replication
   6614..6673    +  enhancer       CMV enhancer (fragment): human cytomegalovirus immediate early enhancer
