>Addgene plasmid #55992 | mPlum-Palladin-C-7 | analyzer sequence | sequence record 86897
ACGTCAGATCCGCTAGCGCTACCGGTGGCTACCATGGTGAGCAAGGGCGAGGAGGTCATCAAGGAGTTCA
TGCGCTTCAAGGAGCACATGGAGGGCTCCGTGAACGGCCACGAGTTCGAGATCGAGGGCGAGGGCGAGGG
CCGCCCCTACGAGGGCACCCAGACCGCCAGGCTGAAGGTGACCAAGGGTGGCCCCCTGCCCTTCGCCTGG
GACATCCTGTCCCCTCAGATCATGTACGGCTCCAAGGCCTACGTGAAGCACCCCGCCGACATCCCCGACT
ACTTGAAGCTGTCCTTCCCCGAGGGCTTCAAGTGGGAGCGCGTGATGAACTTCGAGGACGGCGGCGTGGT
GACCGTGACCCAGGACTCCTCCCTGCAGGACGGCGAGTTCATCTACAAGGTGAAGGTGCGCGGCACCAAC
TTCCCCTCCGACGGCCCCGTAATGCAGAAGAAGACCATGGGCTGGGAGGCCTCCTCCGAGCGGATGTACC
CCGAGGACGGCGCCCTGAAGGGCGAGATGAAGATGAGGCTGAGGCTGAAGGACGGCGGCCACTACGACGC
CGAGGTCAAGACCACCTACATGGCCAAGAAGCCCGTGCAGCTGCCCGGCGCCTACAAGACCGACATCAAG
CTGGACATCACCTCCCACAACGAGGACTACACCATCGTGGAACAGTACGAGCGCGCCGAGGGCCGCCACT
CCACCGGCGCCTCCGGACTCAGATCTCGAGTGAGCGCTCTGGCCTCCCGCGCTACCGCCATGCAGTCCTC
CGGCTCCTTCAACTACGCGCGCCCTAAGCAGTTCATCGCGGCGCAGAACCTGGGTCCCGCATCGGGGCTG
CCCACGCCAACCTCCAGCCCCAGCTCCTCCAGCTTGCCGTCACCATTGTCCCCCACGCCCAGGCCCTTCG
GCCGCGCGCCCGGGCCGCCCTTCGTGGAACCCGAGGCCATGTGGGGCCCGTCCTCGCCCTCGCCGCCACC
GCCGCCACCTCCGGTCTTCAGCCCCTCTGCAGCCTACCCGGTGCCCGACGTGTTCCCACTGCCACCGCCG
CCGCCACCGCTACCTAGCTCCACCTCACACTGCGCCTCGCCCGCCCGCTTCGGCCCCAGCCAGACGCCCG
CAGCCTTCCTCAGCGCCCTGCTGCCCTCTCAGCCACCGCCTGTCGCTGTCAACGCCCTGGGGCTGCCCAA
GGGAGTCACCCCCGCGGGGTTCCCAAAGAAGTCCAGTAGAACTGCTAGAATTGCCTCTGATGAGGAGATT
CAAGGCACAAAGGATGCTGTCATCCAAGACCTGGAACGGAAGCTTCGCTTCAAGGAGGACCTTCTGAACA
ATGGCCAACCGAGGCTAACCTATGAGGAAAGAATGGCTCGCCGCCTGCTTGGAGCCGACAGCGCAAACGT
CTTCAACATCCAGGAGCCAGAGGAAACGGCAGCCAATCAGGAGTACAAAGTCTCTAGCTGCGAGCAGAGG
CTGATTAGCGAGATTGAATACAGGCTGGAGCGCTCCCCTGTGGATGAGTCGGGAGACGAGGTGCAGGATC
CAGATGTGCCTGTGGAGAACGCAACAGCTCCCTTCTTTGAGATGAAGCTGAAACACTACAAGATCTTTGA
GGGGATGCCGGTGACTTTCACGTGTCGAGTGGCTGGGAATCCAAAGCCAAAGATCTATTGGTTTAAAGAT
GGGAAGCAGATTTCTCCGAAGAGCGATCACTACACCATTCAGAGAGACCTTGATGGGACCTGCTCTCTCC
ACACCACGGCCTCTACCCTAGACGACGATGGGAACTACACCATCATGGCTGCCAACCCTCAGGGTCGCGT
CAGTTGTACAGGAAGGCTAATGGTACAGGCTGTCAACCAAAGAGGCCGCAGTCCCCGCTCTCCCTCAGGC
CATCCTCATGCCAGAAGGCCTCGCTCTCGATCACGGGACAGTGGAGATGAAAACGAGCCCATTCAGGAGC
GATTCTTCAGACCTCACTTCCTGCAGGCTCCTGGAGACCTGACCGTTCAGGAAGGCAAGCTCTGCAGGAT
GGACTGCAAGGTCAGTGGGTTACCAACCCCAGATCTCAGCTGGCAACTAGACGGAAAGCCCATACGCCCC
GACAGTGCTCACAAGATGCTGGTCCGTGAGAATGGGGTCCACTCCCTCATTATAGAGCCAGTCACGTCCC
GGGACGCCGGCATCTACACATGTATTGCCACCAACAGAGCAGGACAGAACTCGTTTAACCTGGAGCTTGT
GGTTGCTGCTAAGGAAGCACACAAGGCCCCTGTGTTTATGGAGAAGCTACAGAACACGGGGGTTGCTGAT
GGATACCCAGTGCGGCTAGAATGCCGTGTCTCCGGAGTGCCGCCACCTCAGATATTTTGGAAGAAAGAAA
ATGAATCGCTCACTCATAGCACTGAGCGAGTAAGCATGCACCAGGATAATCATGGCTACATCTGCCTGCT
CATCCAGGGAGCCACAAAGGAAGACGCTGGGTGGTACACTGTGTCTGCCAAGAACGAAGCAGGCATTGTG
TCCTGCACTGCCCGGCTGGATGTCTACACCCAGTGGCACCAGCAGCCACAGACCACCAAGCCAAAAAAAG
TACGGCCCTCGGCCAGTCGCTACGCAGCACTTTCGGACCAGGGACTAGACATCAAAGCCGCTTTCCAACC
TGAAGCCAGCCCATCTCACCTGACTCTGAACAGCGGCTTGGTAGAAAGTGAAGACCTGTGAGAATTCTGC
AGTCGACGGTACCGCGGGCCCGGGATCCACCGGATCTAGATAACTGATCATAATCAGCCATACCACATT
Features (pLannotate 1.2.2; 4 found; start..end, strand, type, name):
     34..711     +  CDS            mPlum: mPlum is a basic (constitutively fluorescent) red fluorescent protein published in 2004, derived from Discosoma sp.. It has low acid sensitivity.
    712..730     +  misc_feature   MCS (fragment): multiple cloning site
   1114..2547    +  CDS            Palld (fragment): PALLD_RAT - Experimental evidence at protein level: Swiss-Prot protein existence level 1. Cytoskeletal protein required for organization of normal actin cytoskeleton. Roles in establishing cell morphology, motility, cell adhesion and cell-extracellular matrix interactions in a variety of cell types. May function as a scaffolding molecule with the potential to influence both actin polymerization and the assembly of existing actin filaments into higher-order arrays. Binds to proteins that bind to either monomeric or filamentous actin. Localizes at sites where active actin remodeling takes place,
   2722..2758    +  misc_feature   MCS (fragment): multiple cloning site
