[The description below was written by a language model from this plasmid's Addgene catalogue record and pLannotate feature annotations shown in this document.]
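Description:
mPlum-Palladin-C-7 is a mammalian expression plasmid built on the mPlum-C1 backbone, a C1-type fluorescent protein fusion vector. It expresses mouse palladin fused to the C-terminus of the far-red fluorescent protein mPlum. Transcription is driven by the human cytomegalovirus immediate early enhancer and promoter. The mPlum coding sequence comes first, followed by a short remnant of the multiple cloning site that acts as a linker, then the palladin insert, and finally an SV40 polyadenylation signal. The "C-7" in the name probably refers to the fusion orientation and linker length, though the record does not say so. The automated annotation matches only part of the insert region to palladin, and does so against a rat reference protein, whereas the catalogue lists the insert as mouse. This most likely reflects homology-based matching rather than a real discrepancy.

The plasmid replicates in E. coli at high copy from a ColE1/pUC-type origin, and it also carries an f1 origin. A single Tn5 aminoglycoside phosphotransferase gene (NeoR/KanR) provides selection in both hosts. A bacterial promoter drives it for kanamycin resistance in E. coli, and the SV40 early promoter with an HSV TK polyadenylation signal drives it for G418 selection of stably transfected mammalian cells. Short annotated fragments such as ble, large T antigen and bGH poly(A) look like backbone remnants or chance partial matches rather than functional elements. A second, shorter sequence record covers only the mPlum–palladin region and agrees with the full sequence.

Palladin is an actin-associated scaffolding protein found at sites of actin remodelling. The construct therefore serves as a cytoskeletal localization marker for fluorescence imaging, with excitation near 590 nm and emission near 649 nm.
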