Addgene plasmid #55992: mPlum-Palladin-C-7
Purpose: Localization: Cytoskeleton, Excitation: 590, Emission: 649
Depositing lab: Michael Davidson. Depositing organization: Florida State University, Tallahassee.
Backbone
  Vector backbone: mPlum-C1
  Backbone size w/o insert (bp): 4750
  Vector type: Mammalian Expression
  Selectable markers: Neomycin (select with G418)
Growth in bacteria
  Bacterial resistance: Kanamycin, 50 μg/mL
  Growth temperature: 37°C
  Growth strain: DH5alpha
  Copy number: High Copy
Gene/Insert
  Gene/Insert name: Palladin (alt name: NM_001293774.1)
  Species: M. musculus (mouse)
  Promoter: CMV
  Tag / fusion protein: mPlum (N terminal on backbone)
  Cloning method: Unknown
  Sequencing primers: 5′ CMV-F; 3′ SV40pA-R
Terms and licenses: Academic/Nonprofit Terms; Industry Terms: Not Available to Industry
Depositor comments: . Excitation = 590; Emission = 649
How to cite: mPlum-Palladin-C-7 was a gift from Michael Davidson (Addgene plasmid # 55992 ; http://n2t.net/addgene:55992 ; RRID:Addgene_55992)
